>Addgene plasmid #123892 | MTK8b_004 | addgene full sequence | sequence record 249990 | Addgene NGS Result
TCATGACCAAAATCCCTTAACGTGAGTTTTCGTTCCACTGAGCGTCAGACCCCGTAGAAAAGATCAAAGG
ATCTTCTTGAGATCCTTTTTTTCTGCGCGTAATCTGCTGCTTGCAAACAAAAAAACCACCGCTACCAGCG
GTGGTTTGTTTGCCGGATCAAGAGCTACCAACTCTTTTTCCGAAGGTAACTGGCTTCAGCAGAGCGCAGA
TACCAAATACTGTTCTTCTAGTGTAGCCGTAGTTAGGCCACCACTTCAAGAACTCTGTAGCACCGCCTAC
ATACCTCGCTCTGCTAATCCTGTTACCAGTGGCTGCTGCCAGTGGCGATAAGTCGTGTCTTACCGGGTTG
GACTCAAGACGATAGTTACCGGATAAGGCGCAGCGGTCGGGCTGAACGGGGGGTTCGTGCACACAGCCCA
GCTTGGAGCGAACGACCTACACCGAACTGAGATACCTACAGCGTGAGCTATGAGAAAGCGCCACGCTTCC
CGAAGGGAGAAAGGCGGACAGGTATCCGGTAAGCGGCAGGGTCGGAACAGGAGAGCGCACGAGGGAGCTT
CCAGGGGGAAACGCCTGGTATCTTTATAGTCCTGTCGGGTTTCGCCACCTCTGACTTGAGCGTCGATTTT
TGTGATGCTCGTCAGGGGGGCGGAGCCTATGGAAAAACGCCAGCAACGCGGCCTTTTTACGGTTCCTGGC
CTTTTGCTGGCCTTTTGCTCACATGTTCTTTCCTGCGTTATCCCCTGATTCTGTGGATAACCGTAGTCGG
TCTCACAATAACAAAAGCTGGAGCTGCAAGCTTAATGTAGTCTTATGCAATACTCTTGTAGTCTTGCAAC
ATGGTAACGATGAGTTAGCAACATGCCTTACAAGGAGAGAAAAAGCACCGTGCATGCCGATTGGTGGAAG
TAAGGTGGTACGATCGTGCCTTATTAGGAAGGCAACAGACGGGTCTGACATGGATTGGACGAACCACTGA
ATTGCCGCATTGCAGAGATATTGTATTTAAGTGCCTAGCTCGATACAATAAACGGATCTCTCTGGTTAGA
CCAGATCTGAGCCTGGGAGCTCTCTGGCTAACTAGGGAACCCACTGCTTAAGCCTCAATAAAGCTTGCCT
TGAGTGCTTCAAGTAGTGTGTGCCCGTCTGTTGTGTGACTCTGGTAACTAGAGATCCCTCAGACCCTTTT
AGTCAGTGTGGAAAATCTCTAGCAGTGGCGCCCGAACAGGGACTTGAAAGCGAAAGGGAAACCAGAGGAG
CTCTCTCGACGCAGGACTCGGCTTGCTGAAGCGCGCACGGCAAGAGGCGAGGGGCGGCGACTGGTGAGTA
CGCCAAAAATTTTGACTAGCGGAGGCTAGAAGGAGAGAGATGGGTGCGAGAGCGTCAGTATTAAGCGGGG
GAGAATTAGATCGCGATGGGAAAAAATTCGGTTAAGGCCAGGGGGAAAGAAAAAATATAAATTAAAACAT
ATAGTATGGGCAAGCAGGGAGCTAGAACGATTCGCAGTTAATCCTGGCCTGTTAGAAACATCAGAAGGCT
GTAGACAAATACTGGGACAGCTACAACCATCCCTTCAGACAGGATCAGAAGAACTTAGATCATTATATAA
TACAGTAGCAACCCTCTATTGTGTGCATCAAAGGATAGAGATAAAAGACACCAAGGAAGCTTTAGACAAG
ATAGAGGAAGAGCAAAACAAAAGTAAGACCACCGCACAGCAAGCGGCCGCTGATCTTCAGACCTGGAGGA
GGAGATATGAGGGACAATTGGAGAAGTGAATTATATAAATATAAAGTAGTAAAAATTGAACCATTAGGAG
TAGCACCCACCAAGGCAAAGAGAAGAGTGGTGCAGAGAGAAAAAAGAGCAGTGGGAATAGGAGCTTTGTT
CCTTGGGTTCTTGGGAGCAGCAGGAAGCACTATGGGCGCAGCGTCAATGACGCTGACGGTACAGGCCAGA
CAATTATTGTCTGGTATAGTGCAGCAGCAGAACAATTTGCTGAGGGCTATTGAGGCGCAACAGCATCTGT
TGCAACTCACAGTCTGGGGCATCAAGCAGCTCCAGGCAAGAATCCTGGCTGTGGAAAGATACCTAAAGGA
TCAACAGCTCCTGGGGATTTGGGGTTGCTCTGGAAAACTCATTTGCACCACTGCTGTGCCTTGGAATGCT
AGTTGGAGTAATAAATCTCTGGAACAGATTTGGAATCACACGACCTGGATGGAGTGGGACAGAGAAATTA
ACAATTACACAAGCTTAATACACTCCTTAATTGAAGAATCGCAAAACCAGCAAGAAAAGAATGAACAAGA
ATTATTGGAATTAGATAAATGGGCAAGTTTGTGGAATTGGTTTAACATAACAAATTGGCTGTGGTATATA
AAATTATTCATAATGATAGTAGGAGGCTTGGTAGGTTTAAGAATAGTTTTTGCTGTACTTTCTATAGTGA
ATAGAGTTAGGCAGGGATATTCACCATTATCGTTTCAGACCCACCTCCCAACCCCGAGGGGACCCGACAG
GCCCGAAGGAATAGAAGAAGAAGGTGGAGAGAGAGACAGAGACAGATCCATTCGATTAGTGAACGGATCT
CGACGGTATCGGTTAACTTTTAAAAGAAAAGGGGGGATTGGGGGGTACAGTGCAGGGGAAAGAATAGTAG
ACATAATAGCAACAGACATACAAACTAAAGAATTACAAAAACAAATTACAAAAATTCAAAATTTTATCGA
TCACGAGACTAGCCTCGAGAAGCTTGATACCCTTGAGACCAGACCAATAAAAAACGCCCGGCGGCAACCG
AGCGTTCTGAACAAATCCAGATGGAGTTCTGAGGTCATTACTGGATCTATCAACAGGAGTCCAAGCGAGC
TCGATATCAAATTACGCCCCGCCCTGCCACTCATCGCAGTACTGTTGTAATTCATTAAGCATTCTGCCGA
CATGGAAGCCATCACAAACGGCATGATGAACCTGAATCGCCAGCGGCATCAGCACCTTGTCGCCTTGCGT
ATAATATTTGCCCATGGTGAAAACGGGGGCGAAGAAGTTGTCCATATTGGCCACGTTTAAATCAAAACTG
GTGAAACTCACCCAGGGATTGGCTGAAACGAAAAACATATTCTCAATAAACCCTTTAGGGAAATAGGCCA
GGTTTTCACCGTAACACGCCACATCTTGCGAATATATGTGTAGAAACTGCCGGAAATCGTCGTGGTATTC
ACTCCAGAGCGATGAAAACGTTTCAGTTTGCTCATGGAAAACGGTGTAACAAGGGTGAACACTATCCCAT
ATCACCAGCTCACCGTCTTTCATTGCCATACGAAATTCCGGATGAGCATTCATCAGGCGGGCAAGAATGT
GAATAAAGGCCGGATAAAACTTGTGCTTATTTTTCTTTACGGTCTTTAAAAAGGCCGTAATATCCAGCTG
AACGGTCTGGTTATAGGTACATTGAGCAACTGACTGAAATGCCTCAAAATGTTCTTTACGATGCCATTGG
GATATATCAACGGTGGTATATCCAGTGATTTTTTTCTCCATTTTAGCTTCCTTAGCTCCTGAAAATCTCG
ATAACTCAAAAAATACGCCCGGTAGTGATCTTATTTCATTATGGTGAAAGTTGGAACCTCTTACGTGCCC
GATCAA
Features (pLannotate 1.2.2; 11 found; start..end, strand, type, name):
     77..665     +  rep_origin     ori: high-copy-number ColE1/pMB1/pBR322/pUC origin of replication
    806..1027    +  promoter       RSV promoter: Rous sarcoma virus enhancer/promoter
   1037..1214    +  LTR            5' LTR (truncated): truncated 5' long terminal repeat (LTR) from HIV-1
   1261..1386    +  misc_feature   HIV-1 Ψ: packaging signal of human immunodeficiency virus type 1
   1370..1733    +  CDS            HIV-1 gag (fragment): gag protein from human immunodeficiency virus 1; gag
   1879..2112    +  misc_feature   RRE: The Rev response element (RRE) of HIV-1 allows for Rev-dependent mRNA export from the nucleus to the cytoplasm.
   2489..2589    +  CDS            Rev (fragment): human immunodeficiency virus 1 (HIV-1) Rev protein; rev; enhances nuclear export of unspliced and incompletely spliced viral mRNAs
   2608..2725    +  misc_feature   cPPT/CTS: central polypurine tract and central termination sequence of HIV-1
   2777..2811    -  terminator     lambda t0 terminator: minimal transcription terminator from phage lambda (Scholtissek and Grosse, 1987)
   2885..3541    -  CDS            cat: CAT_ECOLX - Experimental evidence at protein level: Swiss-Prot protein existence level 1. This enzyme is an effector of chloramphenicol resistance in bacteria. From Escherichia coli. This protein is used as a marker in many commonly used cloning vectors, such as pACYC184.
   3542..3639    -  promoter       cat promoter: promoter of the E. coli cat gene encoding chloramphenicol acetyltransferase
