[The description below was written by a language model from this plasmid's Addgene catalogue record and pLannotate feature annotations shown in this document.]
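Description:
MTK8b_004 is a part plasmid from the Mammalian Toolkit (MTK), a modular cloning system for assembling genetic circuits for mammalian cells. It is built on the MTK0_027 part-entry backbone and stores a synthetic "5' HIV LTR (3rd gen.)" cassette as a type 8b part. In the MTK scheme, this position is reserved for components of the destination backbone, such as upstream homology arms, resistance cassettes, recognition sites or nuclear markers. The 3,646-nt plasmid is propagated in E. coli through a high-copy ColE1/pUC-type origin. It is selected with chloramphenicol via a cat gene driven by its native promoter and followed by a lambda t0 terminator. Although catalogued as a mammalian expression vector, it carries no transgene of its own and serves as a building block. The cloning sites flanking the part are not stated in the record.

The payload is the upstream half of a third-generation lentiviral transfer vector. An RSV enhancer/promoter is fused to a truncated HIV-1 5' LTR, a chimeric arrangement that lets the vector genome be transcribed in packaging cells without the viral Tat protein. Downstream lie the HIV-1 Ψ packaging signal, which extends into a gag fragment and directs encapsidation of the genomic RNA. These are followed by the Rev response element for Rev-dependent nuclear export of the unspliced transcript. A short region annotated as a Rev fragment comes next, and then the cPPT/CTS, which generally improves transduction. When combined with transcription-unit parts and a complementary 3' LTR part in an MTK assembly, this cassette would supply the 5' cis-acting elements needed to build lentiviral destination vectors. Such vectors allow assembled circuits to be delivered by viral transduction.
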