Addgene plasmid #123892: MTK8b_004
Purpose: Encodes the 3rd gen. 5' HIV LTR cassette as a type 8b part to be used in the MTK system
Depositing lab: Hana El-Samad. Depositing organization: University of California, San Francisco (UCSF). Publication: A Toolkit for Rapid Modular Construction of Biological Circuits in Mammalian Cells. Fonseca JP, Bonny AR, Kumar GR, Ng AH, Town J, Wu QC, Aslankoohi E, Chen SY, Dods G, Harrigan P, Osimiri LC, Kistler AL, El-Samad H. ACS Synth Biol. 2019 Nov 15;8(11):2593-2606. doi: 10.1021/acssynbio.9b00322. Epub 2019 Nov 5. PubMed 31686495.
Backbone
  Vector backbone: MTK0_027
  Vector type: Mammalian Expression
Growth in bacteria
  Bacterial resistance: Chloramphenicol, 25 μg/mL
  Growth temperature: 37°C
  Growth strain: DH5alpha
  Copy number: Unknown
Gene/Insert
  Gene/Insert name: 5' HIV LTR (3rd gen.)
  Species: Synthetic
  Cloning method: Restriction Enzyme; 5′ cloning site unknown (unknown if destroyed); 3′ cloning site unknown (unknown if destroyed)
Terms and licenses: Academic/Nonprofit Terms; Industry Terms: Not Available to Industry
Depositor comments: Type 8b parts can be components of the destination backbone such as locus upstream homology arms, resistance cassette, recognition sites, and nuclear marker in the MTK Please visit https://www.biorxiv.org/content/10.1101/506188v2 for BioRxiv preprint
How to cite: MTK8b_004 was a gift from Hana El-Samad (Addgene plasmid # 123892 ; http://n2t.net/addgene:123892 ; RRID:Addgene_123892)
